>Addgene plasmid #143761 | TFORF1097 | addgene full sequence | sequence record 407858 | Addgene NGS Result
TTAATGTAGTCTTATGCAATACTCTTGTAGTCTTGCAACATGGTAACGATGAGTTAGCAACATGCCTTAC
AAGGAGAGAAAAAGCACCGTGCATGCCGATTGGTGGAAGTAAGGTGGTACGATCGTGCCTTATTAGGAAG
GCAACAGACGGGTCTGACATGGATTGGACGAACCACTGAATTGCCGCATTGCAGAGATATTGTATTTAAG
TGCCTAGCTCGATACATAAACGGGTCTCTCTGGTTAGACCAGATCTGAGCCTGGGAGCTCTCTGGCTAAC
TAGGGAACCCACTGCTTAAGCCTCAATAAAGCTTGCCTTGAGTGCTTCAAGTAGTGTGTGCCCGTCTGTT
GTGTGACTCTGGTAACTAGAGATCCCTCAGACCCTTTTAGTCAGTGTGGAAAATCTCTAGCAGTGGCGCC
CGAACAGGGACTTGAAAGCGAAAGGGAAACCAGAGGAGCTCTCTCGACGCAGGACTCGGCTTGCTGAAGC
GCGCACGGCAAGAGGCGAGGGGCGGCGACTGGTGAGTACGCCAAAAATTTTGACTAGCGGAGGCTAGAAG
GAGAGAGATGGGTGCGAGAGCGTCAGTATTAAGCGGGGGAGAATTAGATCGCGATGGGAAAAAATTCGGT
TAAGGCCAGGGGGAAAGAAAAAATATAAATTAAAACATATAGTATGGGCAAGCAGGGAGCTAGAACGATT
CGCAGTTAATCCTGGCCTGTTAGAAACATCAGAAGGCTGTAGACAAATACTGGGACAGCTACAACCATCC
CTTCAGACAGGATCAGAAGAACTTAGATCATTATATAATACAGTAGCAACCCTCTATTGTGTGCATCAAA
GGATAGAGATAAAAGACACCAAGGAAGCTTTAGACAAGATAGAGGAAGAGCAAAACAAAAGTAAGACCAC
CGCACAGCAAGCGGCCGCTGATCTTCAGACCTGGAGGAGGAGATATGAGGGACAATTGGAGAAGTGAATT
ATATAAATATAAAGTAGTAAAAATTGAACCATTAGGAGTAGCACCCACCAAGGCAAAGAGAAGAGTGGTG
CAGAGAGAAAAAAGAGCAGTGGGAATAGGAGCTTTGTTCCTTGGGTTCTTGGGAGCAGCAGGAAGCACTA
TGGGCGCAGCGTCAATGACGCTGACGGTACAGGCCAGACAATTATTGTCTGGTATAGTGCAGCAGCAGAA
CAATTTGCTGAGGGCTATTGAGGCGCAACAGCATCTGTTGCAACTCACAGTCTGGGGCATCAAGCAGCTC
CAGGCAAGAATCCTGGCTGTGGAAAGATACCTAAAGGATCAACAGCTCCTGGGGATTTGGGGTTGCTCTG
GAAAACTCATTTGCACCACTGCTGTGCCTTGGAATGCTAGTTGGAGTAATAAATCTCTGGAACAGATTTG
GAATCACACGACCTGGATGGAGTGGGACAGAGAAATTAACAATTACACAAGCTTAATACACTCCTTAATT
GAAGAATCGCAAAACCAGCAAGAAAAGAATGAACAAGAATTATTGGAATTAGATAAATGGGCAAGTTTGT
GGAATTGGTTTAACATAACAAATTGGCTGTGGTATATAAAATTATTCATAATGATAGTAGGAGGCTTGGT
AGGTTTAAGAATAGTTTTTGCTGTACTTTCTATAGTGAATAGAGTTAGGCAGGGATATTCACCATTATCG
TTTCAGACCCACCTCCCAACCCCGAGGGGACCCATGCATTGCATCTCAATTAGTCAGCAACCAGGTGTGG
AAAGTCCCCAGGCTCCCCAGCAGGCAGAAGTATGCAAAGCATGCGTCTCAATTAGTCAGCAACCATAGTC
CCGCCCCTAACTCCGCCCATCCCGCCCCTAACTCCGCCCAGTTCCGCCCATTCTCCGCCCCATGGCTGAC
TAATTTTTTTTATTTATGCAGAGGCCGAGGCCGCCTCGGCCTCTGAGCTATTCCAGAAGTAGTGAGGAGG
CTTTTTTGGAGGCCTAGGCTTTTGCAAAAAGCTTTCTAGAGGTACCACCGGAGCTTACCATGACCGAGTA
CAAGCCCACGGTGCGCCTCGCCACCCGCGACGACGTCCCCAGGGCCGTACGCACCCTCGCCGCCGCGTTC
GCCGACTACCCCGCCACGCGCCACACCGTCGATCCGGACCGCCACATCGAGCGGGTCACCGAGCTGCAAG
AACTCTTCCTCACGCGCGTCGGGCTCGACATCGGCAAGGTGTGGGTCGCGGACGACGGCGCCGCCGTGGC
GGTCTGGACCACGCCGGAGAGCGTCGAAGCGGGGGCGGTGTTCGCCGAGATCGGCCCGCGCATGGCCGAG
TTGAGCGGTTCCCGGCTGGCCGCGCAGCAACAGATGGAAGGCCTCCTGGCGCCGCACCGGCCCAAGGAGC
CCGCGTGGTTCCTGGCCACCGTCGGCGTCTCGCCCGACCACCAGGGCAAGGGTCTGGGCAGCGCCGTCGT
GCTCCCCGGAGTGGAGGCGGCCGAGCGCGCCGGGGTGCCCGCCTTCCTGGAGACCTCCGCGCCCCGCAAC
CTCCCCTTCTACGAGCGGCTCGGCTTCACCGTCACCGCCGACGTCGAGGTGCCCGAAGGACCGCGCACCT
GGTGCATGACCCGCAAGCCCGGTGCCAGTTAACGAATTCTAGATCTTGAGACAAATGGCAGTATTCATCC
ACAATTTTAAAAGAAAAGGGGGGATTGGGGGGTACAGTGCAGGGGAAAGAATAGTAGACATAATAGCAAC
AGACATACAAACTAAAGAATTACAAAAACAAATTACAAAAATTCAAAATTTTCGGGTTTATTACAGGGAC
AGCAGAGATCCACTTTGGCGCCGGCTCGAGGCCTGCAGGTGCAAAGATGGATAAAGTTTTAAACAGAGAG
GAATCTTTGCAGCTAATGGACCTTCTAGGTCTTGAAAGGAGTGGGAATTGGCTCCGGTGCCCGTCAGTGG
GCAGAGCGCACATCGCCCACAGTCCCCGAGAAGTTGGGGGGAGGGGTCGGCAATTGAACCGGTGCCTAGA
GAAGGTGGCGCGGGGTAAACTGGGAAAGTGATGTCGTGTACTGGCTCCGCCTTTTTCCCGAGGGTGGGGG
AGAACCGTATATAAGTGCAGTAGTCGCCGTGAACGTTCTTTTTCGCAACGGGTTTGCCGCCAGAACACAG
GTAAGTGCCGTGTGTGGTTCCCGCGGGCCTGGCCTCTTTACGGGTTATGGCCCTTGCGTGCCTTGAATTA
CTTCCACCTGGCTGCAGTACGTGATTCTTGATCCCGAGCTTCGGGTTGGAAGTGGGTGGGAGAGTTCGAG
GCCTTGCGCTTAAGGAGCCCCTTCGCCTCGTGCTTGAGTTGAGGCCTGGCCTGGGCGCTGGGGCCGCCGC
GTGCGAATCTGGTGGCACCTTCGCGCCTGTCTCGCTGCTTTCGATAAGTCTCTAGCCATTTAAAATTTTT
GATGACCTGCTGCGACGCTTTTTTTCTGGCAAGATAGTCTTGTAAATGCGGGCCAAGATCTGCACACTGG
TATTTCGGTTTTTGGGGCCGCGGGCGGCGACGGGGCCCGTGCGTCCCAGCGCACATGTTCGGCGAGGCGG
GGCCTGCGAGCGCGGCCACCGAGAATCGGACGGGGGTAGTCTCAAGCTGGCCGGCCTGCTCTGGTGCCTG
GCCTCGCGCCGCCGTGTATCGCCCCGCCCTGGGCGGCAAGGCTGGCCCGGTCGGCACCAGTTGCGTGAGC
GGAAAGATGGCCGCTTCCCGGCCCTGCTGCAGGGAGCTCAAAATGGAGGACGCGGCGCTCGGGAGAGCGG
GCGGGTGAGTCACCCACACAAAGGAAAAGGGCCTTTCCGTCCTCAGCCGTCGCTTCATGTGACTCCACGG
AGTACCGGGCGCCGTCCAGGCACCTCGATTAGTTCTCGAGCTTTTGGAGTACGTCGTCTTTAGGTTGGGG
GGAGGGGTTTTATGCGATGGAGTTTCCCCACACTGAGTGGGTGGAGACTGAAGTTAGGCCAGCTTGGCAC
TTGATGTAATTCTCCTTGGAATTTGCCCTTTTTGAGTTTGGATCTTGGTTCATTCTCAAGCCTCAGACAG
TGGTTCAAAGTTTTTTTCTTCCATTTCAGGTGTCGTGAGGCTAGCACCGCCACCATGGAGGACAAGCGAT
CATTGAGTATGGCTCGCTGTGAAGAAAGAAATTCGAGAGGACAGGATCATGGCTTGGAAAGGGTGCCTTT
CCCTCCCCAGTTGCAGTCAGAGACCTACCTTCACCCAGCAGATCCTTCCCCTGCCTGGGACGACCCGGGG
TCCACTGGGAGCCCTAACTTGAGGCTGCTGACAGAAGAAATCGCTTTCCAACCTCTGGCCGAGGAAGCTT
CGTTCAGAAGGCCGCACCCTGACGGTGACGTCCCGCCCCAGGGAGAAGATAATCTCCTCTCCCTCCCCTT
TCCACAGAAACTGTGGAGACTGGTCAGCAGCAACCAGTTTTCGTCCATCTGGTGGGATGACAGTGGGGCT
TGTAGAGTGATCAATCAAAAACTCTTTGAAAAGGAGATTCTCAAAAGGGACGTCGCACACAAAGTGTTTG
CCACAACTTCGATAAAGAGCTTCTTCCGCCAGCTAAACTTGTATGGCTTCCGAAAACGGCGTCAATGCAC
TTTCAGGACCTTCACCCGCATTTTCTCCGCAAAAAGGCTGGTCTCCATCTTGAATAAGTTAGAGTTCTAC
TGCCATCCTTACTTTCAAAGAGACTCCCCTCACCTCCTCGTGAGGATGAAGAGAAGAGTGGGTGTCAAGT
CTGCACCAAGACATCAGGAGGAGGACAAGCCAGAAGCTGCTGGATCCTGTCTGGCACCAGCAGACACTGA
GCAACAAGATCACACGTCTCCGAATGAGAATGACCAGGTCACACCGCAACACCGGGAACCGGCCGGTCCC
AACACCCAAATCAGGAGTGGCTCTGCTCCACCAGCAACTCCTGTGATGGTGCCTGATTCCGCCGTGGCGA
GTGACAACAGTCCAGTGACCCAGCCGGCCGGCGAGTGGTCAGAGGGCAGCCAGGCTCACGTCACTCCGGT
GGCCGCTGTCCCTGGGCCTGCAGCGCTGCCCTTCCTCTATGTCCCTGGATCTCCCACTCAGATGAATTCT
TACGGGCCTGTGGTGGCCCTTCCCACAGCGTCCCGTAGTACCCTTGCCATGGACACCACAGGACTTCCTG
CACCTGGCATGCTGCCCTTTTGCCATCTCTGGGTACCGGTGACCCTAGTGGCTGCTGGGGCTGCACAGCC
TGCTGCCTCCATGGTCATGTTCCCCCATCTCCCAGCTCTGCACCACCATTGCCCCCACAGCCACCGCACG
TCACAGTACATGCCAGCTAGCGATGGGCCCCAGGCGTACCCAGACTACGCAGACCAGAGCACATAGTAAT
GAACTAGTCCGTAACTTGAAAGTATTTCGATTTCTTGGCTTTATATATCTTGTGGAAAGGACGACATTAT
GTCCAATATTGGGATAGGACGCGTTAAGTCGACAATCAACCTCTGGATTACAAAATTTGTGAAAGATTGA
CTGGTATTCTTAACTATGTTGCTCCTTTTACGCTATGTGGATACGCTGCTTTAATGCCTTTGTATCATGC
TATTGCTTCCCGTATGGCTTTCATTTTCTCCTCCTTGTATAAATCCTGGTTGCTGTCTCTTTATGAGGAG
TTGTGGCCCGTTGTCAGGCAACGTGGCGTGGTGTGCACTGTGTTTGCTGACGCAACCCCCACTGGTTGGG
GCATTGCCACCACCTGTCAGCTCCTTTCCGGGACTTTCGCTTTCCCCCTCCCTATTGCCACGGCGGAACT
CATCGCCGCCTGCCTTGCCCGCTGCTGGACAGGGGCTCGGCTGTTGGGCACTGACAATTCCGTGGTGTTG
TCGGGGAAATCATCGTCCTTTCCTTGGCTGCTCGCCTGTGTTGCCACCTGGATTCTGCGCGGGACGTCCT
TCTGCTACGTCCCTTCGGCCCTCAATCCAGCGGACCTTCCTTCCCGCGGCCTGCTGCCGGCTCTGCGGCC
TCTTCCGCGTCTTCGCCTTCGCCCTCAGACGAGTCGGATCTCCCTTTGGGCCGCCTCCCCGCGTCGACTT
TAAGACCAATGACTTACAAGGCAGCTGTAGATCTTAGCCACTTTTTAAAAGAAAAGGGGGGACTGGAAGG
GCTAATTCACTCCCAACGAAGACAAGATCTGCTTTTTGCTTGTACTGGGTCTCTCTGGTTAGACCAGATC
TGAGCCTGGGAGCTCTCTGGCTAACTAGGGAACCCACTGCTTAAGCCTCAATAAAGCTTGCCTTGAGTGC
TTCAAGTAGTGTGTGCCCGTCTGTTGTGTGACTCTGGTAACTAGAGATCCCTCAGACCCTTTTAGTCAGT
GTGGAAAATCTCTAGCAGTACGTATAGTAGTTCATGTCATCTTATTATTCAGTATTTATAACTTGCAAAG
AAATGAATATCAGAGAGTGAGAGGAACTTGTTTATTGCAGCTTATAATGGTTACAAATAAAGCAATAGCA
TCACAAATTTCACAAATAAAGCATTTTTTTCACTGCATTCTAGTTGTGGTTTGTCCAAACTCATCAATGT
ATCTTATCATGTCTGGCTCTAGCTATCCCGCCCCTAACTCCGCCCATCCCGCCCCTAACTCCGCCCAGTT
CCGCCCATTCTCCGCCCCATGGCTGACTAATTTTTTTTATTTATGCAGAGGCCGAGGCCGCCTCGGCCTC
TGAGCTATTCCAGAAGTAGTGAGGAGGCTTTTTTGGAGGCCTAGGGACGTACCCAATTCGCCCTATAGTG
AGTCGTATTACGCGCGCTCACTGGCCGTCGTTTTACAACGTCGTGACTGGGAAAACCCTGGCGTTACCCA
ACTTAATCGCCTTGCAGCACATCCCCCTTTCGCCAGCTGGCGTAATAGCGAAGAGGCCCGCACCGATCGC
CCTTCCCAACAGTTGCGCAGCCTGAATGGCGAATGGG
[124 nt withheld, positions 6968-7091]
C
[91 nt withheld, positions 7093-7183]
A
[49 nt withheld, positions 7185-7233]
CCTTTGACGTTGGAGTCCACGTTCTTT
[37 nt withheld, positions 7261-7297]
ACCCTATCTCGGTCTATTCTTTTGATTTATAAGGGATTTTGCCGATTTCGGCCTATTGGTTAAAAAATGA
GCTGATTTAACAAAAATTTAACGCGAATTTTAACAAAATATTAACGCTTACAATTTAGGTGGCACTTTTC
GGGGAAATGTGCGCGGAACCCCTATTTGTTTATTTTTCTAAATACATTCAAATATGTATCCGCTCATGAG
ACAATAACCCTGATAAATGCTTCAATAATATTGAAAAAGGAAGAGTATGAGTATTCAACATTTCCGTGTC
GCCCTTATTCCCTTTTTTGCGGCATTTTGCCTTCCTGTTTTTGCTCACCCAGAAACGCTGGTGAAAGTAA
AAGATGCTGAAGATCAGTTGGGTGCACGAGTGGGTTACATCGAACTGGATCTCAACAGCGGTAAGATCCT
TGAGAGTTTTCGCCCCGAAGAACGTTTTCCAATGATGAGCACTTTTAAAGTTCTGCTATGTGGCGCGGTA
TTATCCCGTATTGACGCCGGGCAAGAGCAACTCGGTCGCCGCATACACTATTCTCAGAATGACTTGGTTG
AGTACTCACCAGTCACAGAAAAGCATCTTACGGATGGCATGACAGTAAGAGAATTATGCAGTGCTGCCAT
AACCATGAGTGATAACACTGCGGCCAACTTACTTCTGACAACGATCGGAGGACCGAAGGAGCTAACCGCT
TTTTTGCACAACATGGGGGATCATGTAACTCGCCTTGATCGTTGGGAACCGGAGCTGAATGAAGCCATAC
CAAACGACGAGCGTGACACCACGATGCCTGTAGCAATGGCAACAACGTTGCGCAAACTATTAACTGGCGA
ACTACTTACTCTAGCTTCCCGGCAACAATTAATAGACTGGATGGAGGCGGATAAAGTTGCAGGACCACTT
CTGCGCTCGGCCCTTCCGGCTGGCTGGTTTATTGCTGATAAATCTGGAGCCGGTGAGCGTGGGTCTCGCG
GTATCATTGCAGCACTGGGGCCAGATGGTAAGCCCTCCCGTATCGTAGTTATCTACACGACGGGGAGTCA
GGCAACTATGGATGAACGAAATAGACAGATCGCTGAGATAGGTGCCTCACTGATTAAGCATTGGTAACTG
TCAGACCAAGTTTACTCATATATACTTTAGATTGATTTAAAACTTCATTTTTAATTTAAAAGGATCTAGG
TGAAGATCCTTTTTGATAATCTCATGACCAAAATCCCTTAACGTGAGTTTTCGTTCCACTGAGCGTCAGA
CCCCGTAGAAAAGATCAAAGGATCTTCTTGAGATCCTTTTTTTCTGCGCGTAATCTGCTGCTTGCAAACA
AAAAAACCACCGCTACCAGCGGTGGTTTGTTTGCCGGATCAAGAGCTACCAACTCTTTTTCCGAAGGTAA
CTGGCTTCAGCAGAGCGCAGATACCAAATACTGTTCTTCTAGTGTAGCCGTAGTTAGGCCACCACTTCAA
GAACTCTGTAGCACCGCCTACATACCTCGCTCTGCTAATCCTGTTACCAGTGGCTGCTGCCAGTGGCGAT
AAGTCGTGTCTTACCGGGTTGGACTCAAGACGATAGTTACCGGATAAGGCGCAGCGGTCGGGCTGAACGG
GGGGTTCGTGCACACAGCCCAGCTTGGAGCGAACGACCTACACCGAACTGAGATACCTACAGCGTGAGCT
ATGAGAAAGCGCCACGCTTCCCGAAGGGAGAAAGGCGGACAGGTATCCGGTAAGCGGCAGGGTCGGAACA
GGAGAGCGCACGAGGGAGCTTCCAGGGGGAAACGCCTGGTATCTTTATAGTCCTGTCGGGTTTCGCCACC
TCTGACTTGAGCGTCGATTTTTGTGATGCTCGTCAGGGGGGCGGAGCCTATGGAAAAACGCCAGCAACGC
GGCCTTTTTACGGTTCCTGGCCTTTTGCTGGCCTTTTGCTCACATGTTCTTTCCTGCGTTATCCCCTGAT
TCTGTGGATAACCGTATTACCGCCTTTGAGTGAGCTGATACCGCTCGCCGCAGCCGAACGACCGAGCGCA
GCGAGTCAGTGAGCGAGGAAGCGGAAGAGCGCCCAATACGCAAACCGCCTCTCCCCGCGCGTTGGCCGAT
TCATTAATGCAGCTGGCACGACAGGTTTCCCGACTGGAAAGCGGGCAGTGAGCGCAACGCAATTAATGTG
AGTTAGCTCACTCATTAGGCACCCCAGGCTTTACACTTTATGCTTCCGGCTCGTATGTTGTGTGGAATTG
TGAGCGGATAACAATTTCACACAGGAAACAGCTATGACCATGATTACGCCAAGCGCGCAATTAACCCTCA
CTAAAGGGAACAAAAGCTGGAGCTGCAAGC
Features (pLannotate 1.2.2; 31 found; start..end, strand, type, name):
      5..231     +  promoter       RSV promoter: Rous sarcoma virus enhancer/promoter
    232..412     +  LTR            5' LTR (truncated): truncated 5' long terminal repeat (LTR) from HIV-1
    459..584     +  misc_feature   HIV-1 Ψ: packaging signal of human immunodeficiency virus type 1
    568..931     +  CDS            HIV-1 gag (fragment): gag protein from human immunodeficiency virus 1; gag
   1077..1310    +  misc_feature   RRE: The Rev response element (RRE) of HIV-1 allows for Rev-dependent mRNA export from the nucleus to the cytoplasm.
   1687..1713    +  CDS            Rev (fragment): human immunodeficiency virus 1 (HIV-1) Rev protein; rev; enhances nuclear export of unspliced and incompletely spliced viral mRNAs
   1720..1743    +  promoter       SV40 promoter (fragment): SV40 early promoter
   1744..1815    +  promoter       SV40 promoter (fragment): SV40 enhancer and early promoter
   1839..1974    +  rep_origin     SV40 ori: SV40 origin of replication
   2020..2616    +  CDS            PuroR (fragment): puromycin N-acetyltransferase; pac from Streptomyces; confers resistance to puromycin
   2665..2782    +  misc_feature   cPPT/CTS: central polypurine tract and central termination sequence of HIV-1
   2847..2913    +  CDS            small t antigen (fragment): SV40 (simian virus 40) small t antigen
   2920..4098    +  promoter       EF-1α promoter: strong constitutive promoter for human elongation factor EF-1α
   4115..5383    +  CDS            HSFX1: HSFX1_HUMAN - Also known as LW-1. Experimental evidence at protein level: Swiss-Prot protein existence level 1. From Homo sapiens (Human).
   5399..5452    +  promoter       U6 promoter (fragment): RNA polymerase III promoter for human U6 snRNA
   5494..6082    +  misc_feature   WPRE: woodchuck hepatitis virus posttranscriptional regulatory element
   6133..6152    +  misc_feature   cPPT/CTS (fragment): central polypurine tract and central termination sequence of HIV-1
   6154..6387    +  LTR            3' LTR (ΔU3): self-inactivating 3' long terminal repeat (LTR) from HIV-1
   6465..6586    +  polyA_signal   SV40 poly(A) signal: SV40 polyadenylation signal
   6626..6761    +  rep_origin     SV40 ori: SV40 origin of replication
   6782..6800    -  promoter       T7 promoter: promoter for bacteriophage T7 RNA polymerase
   6808..6963    +  CDS            lacZα (fragment): LacZα fragment of β-galactosidase; lacZ fragment
   6968..7396    +  rep_origin     f1 ori (sequence partly withheld): f1 bacteriophage origin of replication; arrow indicates direction of (+) strand synthesis
   7449..7553    +  promoter       AmpR promoter: bla
   7554..8414    +  CDS            AmpR: β-lactamase; bla; confers resistance to ampicillin, carbenicillin, and related antibiotics
   8585..9173    +  rep_origin     ori: high-copy-number ColE1/pMB1/pBR322/pUC origin of replication
   9356..9448    +  CDS            lacI (fragment): lac repressor; lacI; The lac repressor binds to the lac operator to inhibit transcription in E. coli. This inhibition can be relieved by adding lactose or isopropyl-β-D-thiogalactopyranoside (IPTG).
   9461..9482    +  protein_bind   CAP binding site: CAP binding activates transcription in the presence of cAMP. E. coli catabolite activator protein
   9497..9527    +  promoter       lac promoter: promoter for the E. coli lac operon
   9535..9551    +  protein_bind   lac operator: The lac repressor binds to the lac operator to inhibit transcription in E. coli. This inhibition can be relieved by adding lactose or isopropyl-β-D-thiogalactopyranoside (IPTG). lac repressor encoded by lacI
   9596..9614    +  promoter       T3 promoter: promoter for bacteriophage T3 RNA polymerase
