[The description below was written by a language model from this plasmid's Addgene catalogue record and pLannotate feature annotations shown in this document.]
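Description:
TFORF1097 is a lentiviral mammalian expression plasmid built on the pLX_TRC317 backbone. It carries the human transcription factor HSFX1 (also known as LW-1) as a synthesized open reading frame and belongs to a barcoded transcription factor ORF collection designed for overexpression studies. In bacteria it is maintained through a high-copy ColE1/pUC-type origin and selected with ampicillin via the β-lactamase gene. An f1 origin and remnants of a lac/lacZα cloning region with T3 and T7 promoters are also present in the backbone. The depositor notes that the plasmid can recombine, as lentiviral vectors with repeated LTR sequences often do.

The viral portion follows a third-generation, self-inactivating design. An RSV promoter drives a truncated HIV-1 5' LTR, followed by the Ψ packaging signal with a partial gag sequence, the Rev response element for Rev-dependent nuclear export of the genomic RNA, a cPPT/CTS element and a ΔU3 3' LTR, with an SV40 polyadenylation signal downstream. Within the transfer cassette, an SV40 early promoter/origin region precedes a puromycin N-acetyltransferase gene, which allows selection of transduced cells. The strong constitutive EF-1α promoter then drives the HSFX1 coding sequence, and a WPRE downstream enhances transcript stability and expression. According to the catalogue entry, each construct in the collection carries a unique 24-bp barcode. The feature table does not annotate it, so its exact position cannot be stated from the record. A short U6-promoter-like fragment is annotated between the ORF and the WPRE.

The barcode lets the transcription factor be identified by sequencing in pooled screens, for example those testing which factors direct cell differentiation.
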