Addgene plasmid #143761: TFORF1097
Purpose: Lentiviral vector for overexpressing transcription factor ORFs with unique 24-bp barcodes. Barcodes facilitate identification of transcription factors in pooled screens.
Depositing lab: Feng Zhang. Depositing organization: Broad Institute. Publication: A transcription factor atlas of directed differentiation. Joung J, Ma S, Tay T, Geiger-Schuller KR, Kirchgatterer PC, Verdine VK, Guo B, Arias-Garcia MA, Allen WE, Singh A, Kuksenko O, Abudayyeh OO, Gootenberg JS, Fu Z, Macrae RK, Buenrostro JD, Regev A, Zhang F. Cell. 2023 Jan 5;186(1):209-229.e26. doi: 10.1016/j.cell.2022.11.026. PubMed 36608654.
Backbone
  Vector backbone: pLX_TRC317
  Backbone manufacturer: Broad Institute Genetic Perturbation Platform
  Backbone size w/o insert (bp): 8264
  Vector type: Mammalian Expression, Lentiviral
  Selectable markers: Puromycin
Growth in bacteria
  Bacterial resistance: Ampicillin, 100 μg/mL
  Growth temperature: 37°C
  Growth strain: NEB Stable
  Copy number: High Copy
Gene/Insert
  Gene/Insert name: HSFX1
  Species: H. sapiens (human)
  Insert size (bp): 1373
  Entrez Gene: HSFX1 (a.k.a. LW-1)
  Promoter: EF1a
  Cloning method: Unknown
  Sequencing primers: 5′ GGGTGGAGACTGAAGTTAGGCCAG; 3′ CACATAGCGTAAAAGGAGCAACATAG
Terms and licenses: Academic/Nonprofit Terms; Industry Terms: Not Available to Industry
Depositor comments: NM_016153,ENST00000370416 . The transcription factor ORF portion of this plasmid was synthesized by Genewiz. Please test multiple small colonies in case of plasmid recombination. To make this collection available in a timely manner, a portion of this collection was not fully sequenced by Addgene. If an Addgene verified full plasmid sequence is not available, please contact us prior to placing an order to request the full sequence.
How to cite: TFORF1097 was a gift from Feng Zhang (Addgene plasmid # 143761 ; http://n2t.net/addgene:143761 ; RRID:Addgene_143761)
