>Addgene plasmid #143761 | TFORF1097 | depositor partial sequence | sequence record 283410 | Insert
ACCGCCACCATGGAGGACAAGCGATCATTGAGTATGGCTCGCTGTGAAGAAAGAAATTCGAGAGGACAGG
ATCATGGCTTGGAAAGGGTGCCTTTCCCTCCCCAGTTGCAGTCAGAGACCTACCTTCACCCAGCAGATCC
TTCCCCTGCCTGGGACGACCCGGGGTCCACTGGGAGCCCTAACTTGAGGCTGCTGACAGAAGAAATCGCT
TTCCAACCTCTGGCCGAGGAAGCTTCGTTCAGAAGGCCGCACCCTGACGGTGACGTCCCGCCCCAGGGAG
AAGATAATCTCCTCTCCCTCCCCTTTCCACAGAAACTGTGGAGACTGGTCAGCAGCAACCAGTTTTCGTC
CATCTGGTGGGATGACAGTGGGGCTTGTAGAGTGATCAATCAAAAACTCTTTGAAAAGGAGATTCTCAAA
AGGGACGTCGCACACAAAGTGTTTGCCACAACTTCGATAAAGAGCTTCTTCCGCCAGCTAAACTTGTATG
GCTTCCGAAAACGGCGTCAATGCACTTTCAGGACCTTCACCCGCATTTTCTCCGCAAAAAGGCTGGTCTC
CATCTTGAATAAGTTAGAGTTCTACTGCCATCCTTACTTTCAAAGAGACTCCCCTCACCTCCTCGTGAGG
ATGAAGAGAAGAGTGGGTGTCAAGTCTGCACCAAGACATCAGGAGGAGGACAAGCCAGAAGCTGCTGGAT
CCTGTCTGGCACCAGCAGACACTGAGCAACAAGATCACACGTCTCCGAATGAGAATGACCAGGTCACACC
GCAACACCGGGAACCGGCCGGTCCCAACACCCAAATCAGGAGTGGCTCTGCTCCACCAGCAACTCCTGTG
ATGGTGCCTGATTCCGCCGTGGCGAGTGACAACAGTCCAGTGACCCAGCCGGCCGGCGAGTGGTCAGAGG
GCAGCCAGGCTCACGTCACTCCGGTGGCCGCTGTCCCTGGGCCTGCAGCGCTGCCCTTCCTCTATGTCCC
TGGATCTCCCACTCAGATGAATTCTTACGGGCCTGTGGTGGCCCTTCCCACAGCGTCCCGTAGTACCCTT
GCCATGGACACCACAGGACTTCCTGCACCTGGCATGCTGCCCTTTTGCCATCTCTGGGTACCGGTGACCC
TAGTGGCTGCTGGGGCTGCACAGCCTGCTGCCTCCATGGTCATGTTCCCCCATCTCCCAGCTCTGCACCA
CCATTGCCCCCACAGCCACCGCACGTCACAGTACATGCCAGCTAGCGATGGGCCCCAGGCGTACCCAGAC
TACGCAGACCAGAGCACATAGTAATGAACTAGTCCGTAACTTGAAAGTATTTCGATTTCTTGGCTTTATA
TATCTTGTGGAAAGGACGACATTATGTCCAATATTGGGATAGG
