>Addgene plasmid #143761 | TFORF1097 | depositor partial sequence | sequence record 283411 | Barcode
CATTATGTCCAATATTGGGATAGG
